>Addgene plasmid #191046 | pEY42 | addgene full sequence | sequence record 376039 | Addgene NGS Result
TCACACAGGAAACAGCTATGACCATGATTACGCCAAGCTGTAAGTTTAAACATGATCTTACTAACTAACT
ATTCTCATTTAAATTTTCAGAGCTTAAAAATGGCTGAAATCACTCACAACGATGGATACGCTAACAACTT
GGAAATGAAATAAGCTTGCATGCCTGCAGACCACATATCGCATCGTCGGAAATGATTACTTTTGCAATCA
TTTAAATAGAATGTGCGACGCCCACTGAAATATGGATTATTTGACACTCTTATCTTAATAATTGGAAAAA
AAAGTGTTATCAGTAATTGATGATGATACGACTTAAAGATGACGAATGGGAAAATCACACTTTAAGCTGT
TTAATATTCAAATAAATATAACATTATTGTGATTAAAACGTGAATTTCCGGAGGTTAAATTTCATAAGAA
GAGACGAATAATATTCAGAGCTAGGGCTGTTATAGGGGACGAGGGGGGACGTCCCCCTCGATTATTGAAT
GCTTTTTCCGGCGTCCCTTTTGTCGGAAACTGAAGCCCCAAAATCAAATCGAAGTAATATCCATAATATT
AATCCAAATTGATTTTGGGGCTCCAGTTTCCGACAAAAGGGACGCGGGAAAAAGCCCTCAAAAATCCAGG
GGGACGACCACCCCCTATTCAGAGCACAAGTGTTAAAGCTCCACGGCGACGCCTCATCCCCGCCCAAACT
TTGCTGCGTATTTTTGTGAATTGTCTTTTTAATCTCATTTTTTCAGCTGCGTGTTCCGAGAGAGAGGATA
AAATTTTCCTGTGGAATCTCTGCAGAGATTGATACTTTTTAATCGACAAAAATGCATCATTTTGCATTTT
AAATAAATTTCTTTCCATTTTGCATACATTTGTCTATGTAGAGTTAGAAAAGATTTCTTCAACTTTCAGC
CTATGTCACTTAACAAGAGTCTATATTTTAAATGTTTAACACACATTGGAAGTTCGACCAAACATTGTTG
CACCTCCACATTTTCAGTGGCCCACTATTTCAAATCGGAAGTGAAACATCATGCTTCACAACACATGCCA
TCTATGGCACCTATGAACACATTTGATTTCTCGCCCAGCACCATCAGCCCGGGATTGGCCAAAGGACCCA
AAGGTATGTTTCGAATGATACTAACATAACATAGAACATTTTCAGGAGGACCCTTGGAGGGTACCGGTTT
TCCCAGTCACGACGCGTGGTACCGAGCTCAGAAAAAATGACCGCTCCAAAGAAGAAACGCAAAGTACCGA
GCTCAGAAAAAATGACGGCACCTAAAAAGAAACGCAAAGTACCGGTCGCCGAGAAGACAGCCCCAAAAAA
GAAGCGTAAAGTTCCACGCGTCATGGGAGTAAGTTTAAACAGTTCGGTACTAACTAACCATACATATTTA
AATTTTCAGCGCGCTGTCTCCAAGGGAGAGGAGCTCATCAAGGAGAACATGCACACCAAGCTCTACATGG
AGGGAACCGTCAACAACCACCACTTCAAGTGCACCCACGAAGGGGAGGGCAAGCCCTACGAGGGCACCCA
GACCAACAGGATTAAGGTGGTGGAGGGAGGCCCCCTGCCGTTCGCATTCGACATCCTGGCCACCTGCTTT
ATGTACGGGAGCAAGACCTTCATCAACCACACCCAAGGAATCCCAGACTTCTTCAAGCAATCCTTCGTAA
GTTTAAACATGATTTTACTAACTAACTAATCTGATTTAAATTTTCAGCCTGAGGGCTTCACATGGGAGAG
AGTCACCACATACGAAGACGGGGGCGTGCTTACCGTTACCCAGGACACCAGCCTCCAGGACGGCTGCTTG
ATCTACAACGTCAAGCTCAGAGGGGTGAACTTCCCATCCAACGGCCCTGTGATGCAGAAGAAAACACTCG
GCTGGGAGGCCAGTACCGAGACCCTGTACCCCGCTGACGGCGGCCTGGAAGGCAGATGCGACATGGCCCT
GAAGCTCGTGGGCGGGGGCCACCTGCACTGCAACCTGAAGACCACATACAGATCCAAGAAACCCGCTAAG
AACCTCAAGATGCCAGGAGTAAGTTTAAACATATATATACTAACTAACCCTGATTATTTAAATTTTCAGG
TCTACTTTGTGGACCGCAGACTGGAAAGAATCAAGGAGGCCGACAATGAGACCTACGTCGAGCAGCACGA
GGTGGCTGTGGCCAGATACTGCGACCTCCCTAGCAAACTGGGGCACAAACTTAATGGCATGGACGAGCTG
TACAAGTAAGCGCCGGTCGCTACCATTACCAACTTGTCTGGTGTCAAAAATAATAGGGGCCGCTGTCATC
AGAGTAAGTTTAAACTGAGTTCTACTAACTAACGAGTAATATTTAAATTTTCAGCATCTCGCGCCCGTGC
CTCTGACTTCTAAGTCCAATTACTCTTCAACATCCCTACATGCTCTTTCTCCCTGTGCTCCCACCCCCTA
TTTTTGTTATTATCAAAAAACTTCTCTTAATTTCTTTGTTTTTTAGCTTCTTTTAAGTCACCTCTAACAA
TGAAATTGTGTAGATTCAAAAATAGAATTAATTCGTAATAAAAAGTCGAAAAAAATTGTGCTCCCTCCCC
CCATTAATAATAATTCTATCCCAAAATCTACACAATGTTCTGTGTACACTTCTTATGTTTTTTACTTCTG
ATAAATTTTTTTGAAACATCATAGAAAAAACCGCACACAAAATACCTTATCATATGTTACGTTTCAGTTT
ATGACCGCAATTTTTATTTCTTCGCACGTCTGGGCCTCTCATGACGTCAAATCATGCTCATCGTGAAAAA
GTTTTGGAGTATTTTTGGAATTTTTCAATCAAGTGAAAGTTTATGAAATTAATTTTCCTGCTTTTGCTTT
TTGGGGTTTCCCCTATTGTTTGTCAAGATTTCGAGGACGGCGTTTTTCTTGCTAAAATCACAAGTATTGA
TGAGCACGATGCAAGAAAGATCGGAAGAAGGTTTGGGTTTGAGGCTCAGTGGAAGGTGAGTAGAAGTTGA
TAATTTGAAAGTGGAGTAGTGTCTATGGGGTTTTTGCCTTAAATGACAGAATACATTCCCAATATACCAA
ACATAACTGTTTCCTACTAGTCGGCCGTACGGGCCCTTTCGTCTCGCGCGTTTCGGTGATGACGGTGAAA
ACCTCTGACACATGCAGCTCCCGGAGACGGTCACAGCTTGTCTGTAAGCGGATGCCGGGAGCAGACAAGC
CCGTCAGGGCGCGTCAGCGGGTGTTGGCGGGTGTCGGGGCTGGCTTAACTATGCGGCATCAGAGCAGATT
GTACTGAGAGTGCACCATATGCGGTGTGAAATACCGCACAGATGCGTAAGGAGAAAATACCGCATCAGGC
GGCCTTAAGGGCCTCGTGATACGCCTATTTTTATAGGTTAATGTCATGATAATAATGGTTTCTTAGACGT
CAGGTGGCACTTTTCGGGGAAATGTGCGCGGAACCCCTATTTGTTTATTTTTCTAAATACATTCAAATAT
GTATCCGCTCATGAGACAATAACCCTGATAAATGCTTCAATAATATTGAAAAAGGAAGAGTATGAGTATT
CAACATTTCCGTGTCGCCCTTATTCCCTTTTTTGCGGCATTTTGCCTTCCTGTTTTTGCTCACCCAGAAA
CGCTGGTGAAAGTAAAAGATGCTGAAGATCAGTTGGGTGCACGAGTGGGTTACATCGAACTGGATCTCAA
CAGCGGTAAGATCCTTGAGAGTTTTCGCCCCGAAGAACGTTTTCCAATGATGAGCACTTTTAAAGTTCTG
CTATGTGGCGCGGTATTATCCCGTATTGACGCCGGGCAAGAGCAACTCGGTCGCCGCATACACTATTCTC
AGAATGACTTGGTTGAGTACTCACCAGTCACAGAAAAGCATCTTACGGATGGCATGACAGTAAGAGAATT
ATGCAGTGCTGCCATAACCATGAGTGATAACACTGCGGCCAACTTACTTCTGACAACGATCGGAGGACCG
AAGGAGCTAACCGCTTTTTTGCACAACATGGGGGATCATGTAACTCGCCTTGATCGTTGGGAACCGGAGC
TGAATGAAGCCATACCAAACGACGAGCGTGACACCACGATGCCTGTAGCAATGGCAACAACGTTGCGCAA
ACTATTAACTGGCGAACTACTTACTCTAGCTTCCCGGCAACAATTAATAGACTGGATGGAGGCGGATAAA
GTTGCAGGACCACTTCTGCGCTCGGCCCTTCCGGCTGGCTGGTTTATTGCTGATAAATCTGGAGCCGGTG
AGCGTGGGTCTCGCGGTATCATTGCAGCACTGGGGCCAGATGGTAAGCCCTCCCGTATCGTAGTTATCTA
CACGACGGGGAGTCAGGCAACTATGGATGAACGAAATAGACAGATCGCTGAGATAGGTGCCTCACTGATT
AAGCATTGGTAACTGTCAGACCAAGTTTACTCATATATACTTTAGATTGATTTAAAACTTCATTTTTAAT
TTAAAAGGATCTAGGTGAAGATCCTTTTTGATAATCTCATGACCAAAATCCCTTAACGTGAGTTTTCGTT
CCACTGAGCGTCAGACCCCGTAGAAAAGATCAAAGGATCTTCTTGAGATCCTTTTTTTCTGCGCGTAATC
TGCTGCTTGCAAACAAAAAAACCACCGCTACCAGCGGTGGTTTGTTTGCCGGATCAAGAGCTACCAACTC
TTTTTCCGAAGGTAACTGGCTTCAGCAGAGCGCAGATACCAAATACTGTTCTTCTAGTGTAGCCGTAGTT
AGGCCACCACTTCAAGAACTCTGTAGCACCGCCTACATACCTCGCTCTGCTAATCCTGTTACCAGTGGCT
GCTGCCAGTGGCGATAAGTCGTGTCTTACCGGGTTGGACTCAAGACGATAGTTACCGGATAAGGCGCAGC
GGTCGGGCTGAACGGGGGGTTCGTGCACACAGCCCAGCTTGGAGCGAACGACCTACACCGAACTGAGATA
CCTACAGCGTGAGCTATGAGAAAGCGCCACGCTTCCCGAAGGGAGAAAGGCGGACAGGTATCCGGTAAGC
GGCAGGGTCGGAACAGGAGAGCGCACGAGGGAGCTTCCAGGGGGAAACGCCTGGTATCTTTATAGTCCTG
TCGGGTTTCGCCACCTCTGACTTGAGCGTCGATTTTTGTGATGCTCGTCAGGGGGGCGGAGCCTATGGAA
AAACGCCAGCAACGCGGCCTTTTTACGGTTCCTGGCCTTTTGCTGGCCTTTTGCTCACATGTTCTTTCCT
GCGTTATCCCCTGATTCTGTGGATAACCGTATTACCGCCTTTGAGTGAGCTGATACCGCTCGCCGCAGCC
GAACGACCGAGCGCAGCGAGTCAGTGAGCGATGAAGCGGAAGAGCGCCCAATACGCAAACCGCCTCTCCC
CGCGCGTTGGCCGATTCATTAATGCAGCTGGCACGACAGGTTTCCCGACTGGAAAGCGGGCAGTGAGCGC
AACGCAATTAATGTGAGTTAGCTCACTCATTAGGCACCCCAGGCTTTACACTTTATGCTTCCGGCTCGTA
TGTTGTGTGGAATTGTGAGCGGATAACAATT
Features (pLannotate 1.2.2; 14 found; start..end, strand, type, name):
    152..169     -  misc_feature   MCS (fragment): pUC18/19 multiple cloning site
   1186..1204    -  CDS            lacZα (fragment): LacZα fragment of β-galactosidase; lacZ fragment
   1359..1409    +  CDS            mEGFP (fragment): monomeric enhanced GFP, optimized with synthetic introns for expression in C. elegans
   1416..2246    +  CDS            mNeptune2.5: mNeptune2.5 is a basic (constitutively fluorescent) red fluorescent protein published in 2014, derived from Entacmaea quadricolor. It is reported to be a rapidly-maturing monomer with moderate acid sensitivity.
   2843..2995    +  CDS            aex-5 (fragment): AEX5_CAEEL - Also known as kpc-3 From Caenorhabditis elegans.
   3123..3158    +  CDS            rop (fragment): Rop protein, which maintains plasmids at low copy number; rop
   3260..3359    +  misc_feature   bom (fragment): basis of mobility region from pBR322
   3457..3561    +  promoter       AmpR promoter: bla
   3562..4422    +  CDS            AmpR: β-lactamase; bla; confers resistance to ampicillin, carbenicillin, and related antibiotics
   4593..5181    +  rep_origin     ori: high-copy-number ColE1/pMB1/pBR322/pUC origin of replication
   5364..5456    +  CDS            lacI (fragment): lac repressor; lacI; The lac repressor binds to the lac operator to inhibit transcription in E. coli. This inhibition can be relieved by adding lactose or isopropyl-β-D-thiogalactopyranoside (IPTG).
   5469..5490    +  protein_bind   CAP binding site: CAP binding activates transcription in the presence of cAMP. E. coli catabolite activator protein
   5505..5535    +  promoter       lac promoter: promoter for the E. coli lac operon
   5543..5559    +  protein_bind   lac operator: The lac repressor binds to the lac operator to inhibit transcription in E. coli. This inhibition can be relieved by adding lactose or isopropyl-β-D-thiogalactopyranoside (IPTG). lac repressor encoded by lacI
