[The description below was written by a language model from this plasmid's Addgene catalogue record and pLannotate feature annotations shown in this document.]
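Description:
pEY42 is a C. elegans expression plasmid built on the pPD95.62 worm vector backbone, serving as a transcriptional reporter for dhc-3. It is one of the neural reporter constructs associated with the NeuroPAL multicolor atlas for whole-brain neuronal identification. It is propagated in E. coli through a high-copy ColE1/pUC-type origin and selected with ampicillin via the β-lactamase gene and its native promoter. The sequenced record is 5,561 nt. It also carries typical cloning-vector remnants: fragments of rop, bom, lacI and lacZα, a piece of the pUC multiple cloning site, and the lac promoter, operator and CAP binding site. None of these has a role in the worm.

The payload is a complete mNeptune2.5 coding sequence, a monomeric far-red fluorescent protein derived from Entacmaea quadricolor. According to the stated purpose it is expressed in nuclear-localized form under dhc-3 regulatory sequence. The automated annotation does not label the dhc-3 element itself or a nuclear localization signal. The roughly 1 kb unannotated stretch between the MCS fragment and the reporter is the likely location of the Gibson-cloned C. elegans sequence, but the record does not define its boundaries. A short match to intron-optimized GFP lies immediately upstream of mNeptune2.5 and is probably a leftover of the original reporter cassette in the backbone. The aex-5 fragment hit downstream of the fluorophore falls where a 3' UTR would sit, though the record does not identify it as one.

The construct is intended for generating transgenic worms in which dhc-3-expressing neurons are marked by nuclear far-red fluorescence. The exact set of labelled cells is not given in the record, which points to the NeuroPAL publication for the expression pattern.
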