Addgene plasmid #191046: pEY42
Purpose: dhc-3 fluorescent neural reporter driving nuclear mNeptune2.5 expression (refer to NeuroPAL paper for expression)
Depositing lab: Oliver Hobert & Eviatar Yemini. Depositing organization: Columbia University. Publication: NeuroPAL: A Multicolor Atlas for Whole-Brain Neuronal Identification in C. elegans. Yemini E, Lin A, Nejatbakhsh A, Varol E, Sun R, Mena GE, Samuel ADT, Paninski L, Venkatachalam V, Hobert O. Cell. 2021 Jan 7;184(1):272-288.e11. doi: 10.1016/j.cell.2020.12.012. Epub 2020 Dec 29. PubMed 33378642.
Backbone
  Vector backbone: pPD95.62
  Vector type: Worm Expression
Growth in bacteria
  Bacterial resistance: Ampicillin, 100 μg/mL
  Growth temperature: 37°C
  Growth strain: DH5alpha
  Copy number: Unknown
Gene/Insert
  Gene/Insert name: dhc-3
  Species: C. elegans (nematode)
  Mutation: None
  Entrez Gene: dhc-3 (a.k.a. CELE_B0365.7)
  Cloning method: Gibson Cloning
Terms and licenses: Academic/Nonprofit Terms; Industry Terms: Not Available to Industry
How to cite: pEY42 was a gift from Oliver Hobert & Eviatar Yemini (Addgene plasmid # 191046 ; http://n2t.net/addgene:191046 ; RRID:Addgene_191046)
